>Addgene plasmid #128229 | pAK012 | addgene full sequence | sequence record 252804 | Addgene NGS Result
TCGCGCGTTTCGGTGATGACGGTGAAAACCTCTGACACATGCAGCTCCCGGACGTCATTGTCGATGGTCT
CAAGTGGCACCGAGTCGGTGCAACAAAGCACCAGTGGTCTAGTGGTAGAATAGTACCCTGCCACGGTACA
GACCCGGGTTCGATTCCCGGCTGGTGCATTGTCTTCGCAGCTGGCACGACAGGTTTCCCGACTGGAAAGC
GGGCAGTGAGCGCAACGCAATTAATGTGAGTTAGCTCACTCATTAGGCACCCCAGGCTTTACACTTTATG
CTTCCGGCTCGTATGTTGTGTGGAATTGTGAGCGGATAACAATTTCACACAGGAAACAGCTATGACCATG
ATTACGCCAAGCTTGCATGCCTGCAGGTCGACTCTAGAGGATCCCCGGGTACCGAGCTCGAATTCACTGG
CCGTCGTTTTACAACGTCGTGACTGGGAAAACCCTGGCGTTACCCAACTTAATCGCCTTGCAGCACATCC
CCCTTTCGCCAGCTGGCGTAATAGCGAAGAGGCCCGCACCGATCGCCCTTCCCAACAGTTGCGCAGCCTG
AATGGCGAATGGCGCCTGATGCGGTATTTTCTCCTTACGCATCTGTGCGGTATTTCACACCGCATATGGT
GCACTCTCAGTACAATCTGCTCTGATGCCGCATAGTTAAGCCAGCCCCGACACCCGCCAACACCCGCTGA
CGCGCCCTGACGGGCTTGTCTGCTCCCGGCATCCGCTTACAGACAAGCTGTGACGAAGACAAGTTTTAGA
GCTAGAAATAGCAAGTTAAAATAAGGCTAGTCCGTTATCAACTTGAAAAAGTGGCACCGAGTCGGTGCTT
TTTTTTTTTTCGCTTGAGACCATCATTGTCACATGTGAGCAAAAGGCCAGCAAAAGGCCAGGAACCGTAA
AAAGGCCGCGTTGCTGGCGTTTTTCCATAGGCTCCGCCCCCCTGACGAGCATCACAAAAATCGACGCTCA
AGTCAGAGGTGGCGAAACCCGACAGGACTATAAAGATACCAGGCGTTTCCCCCTGGAAGCTCCCTCGTGC
GCTCTCCTGTTCCGACCCTGCCGCTTACCGGATACCTGTCCGCCTTTCTCCCTTCGGGAAGCGTGGCGCT
TTCTCATAGCTCACGCTGTAGGTATCTCAGTTCGGTGTAGGTCGTTCGCTCCAAGCTGGGCTGTGTGCAC
GAACCCCCCGTTCAGCCCGACCGCTGCGCCTTATCCGGTAACTATCGTCTTGAGTCCAACCCGGTAAGAC
ACGACTTATCGCCACTGGCAGCAGCCACTGGTAACAGGATTAGCAGAGCGAGGTATGTAGGCGGTGCTAC
AGAGTTCTTGAAGTGGTGGCCTAACTACGGCTACACTAGAAGAACAGTATTTGGTATCTGCGCTCTGCTG
AAGCCAGTTACCTTCGGAAAAAGAGTTGGTAGCTCTTGATCCGGCAAACAAACCACCGCTGGTAGCGGTG
GTTTTTTTGTTTGCAAGCAGCAGATTACGCGCAGAAAAAAAGGATCTCAAGAAGATCCTTTGATCTTTTC
TACGGGGTCTGACGCTCAGTGGAACGAAAACTCACGTTAAGGGATTTTGGTCATGAGATTATCAAAAAGG
ATCTTCACCTAGATCCTTTTAAATTAAAAATGAAGTTTTAAATCAAGCCCAATCTGAATAATGTTACAAC
CAATTAACCAATTCTGATTAGAAAAACTCATCGAGCATCAAATGAAACTGCAATTTATTCATATCAGGAT
TATCAATACCATATTTTTGAAAAAGCCGTTTCTGTAATGAAGGAGAAAACTCACCGAGGCAGTTCCATAG
GATGGCAAGATCCTGGTATCGGTCTGCGATTCCGACTCGTCCAACATCAATACAACCTATTAATTTCCCC
TCGTCAAAAATAAGGTTATCAAGTGAGAAATCACCATGAGTGACGACTGAATCCGGTGAGAATGGCAAAA
GTTTATGCATTTCTTTCCAGACTTGTTCAACAGGCCAGCCATTACGCTCGTCATCAAAATCACTCGCATC
AACCAAACCGTTATTCATTCGTGATTGCGCCTGAGCGAGACGAAATACGCGATCGCTGTTAAAAGGACAA
TTACAAACAGGAATCGAATGCAACCGGCGCAGGAACACTGCCAGCGCATCAACAATATTTTCACCTGAAT
CAGGATATTCTTCTAATACCTGGAATGCTGTTTTTCCGGGGATCGCAGTGGTGAGTAACCATGCATCATC
AGGAGTACGGATAAAATGCTTGATGGTCGGAAGAGGCATAAATTCCGTCAGCCAGTTTAGTCTGACCATC
TCATCTGTAACATCATTGGCAACGCTACCTTTGCCATGTTTCAGAAACAACTCTGGCGCATCGGGCTTCC
CATACAAGCGATAGATTGTCGCACCTGATTGCCCGACATTATCGCGAGCCCATTTATACCCATATAAATC
AGCATCCATGTTGGAATTTAATCGCGGCCTCGACGTTTCCCGTTGAATATGGCTCATAACACCCCTTGTA
TTACTGTTTATGTAAGCAGACAGTTTTATTGTTCATGATGATATATTTTTATCTTGTGCAATGTAACATC
AGAGATTTTGAGACACGGGCCAGAGCTGCA
Features (pLannotate 1.2.2; 13 found; start..end, strand, type, name):
     72..91      +  misc_RNA       gRNA scaffold (fragment): guide RNA scaffold for the Streptococcus pyogenes CRISPR/Cas9 system
     97..167     +  ncRNA          tRNA: Accession: RF00005 - tRNA
    177..219     +  CDS            lacI (fragment): lac repressor; lacI; The lac repressor binds to the lac operator to inhibit transcription in E. coli. This inhibition can be relieved by adding lactose or isopropyl-β-D-thiogalactopyranoside (IPTG).
    232..253     +  protein_bind   CAP binding site: CAP binding activates transcription in the presence of cAMP. E. coli catabolite activator protein
    268..298     +  promoter       lac promoter: promoter for the E. coli lac operon
    306..322     +  protein_bind   lac operator: The lac repressor binds to the lac operator to inhibit transcription in E. coli. This inhibition can be relieved by adding lactose or isopropyl-β-D-thiogalactopyranoside (IPTG). lac repressor encoded by lacI
    359..415     -  misc_feature   MCS: pUC18/19 multiple cloning site
    412..569     +  CDS            lacZα (fragment): LacZα fragment of β-galactosidase; lacZ fragment
    575..674     -  misc_feature   bom (fragment): basis of mobility region from pBR322
    763..838     +  misc_RNA       gRNA scaffold: guide RNA scaffold for the Streptococcus pyogenes CRISPR/Cas9 system
    932..1520    -  rep_origin     ori: high-copy-number ColE1/pMB1/pBR322/pUC origin of replication
   1698..2507    -  CDS            KanR: aminoglycoside phosphotransferase; aph(3')-Ia; confers resistance to kanamycin in bacteria or G418 (Geneticin®) in eukaryotes
   2614..35      +  CDS            rop (fragment) (across the origin): Rop protein, which maintains plasmids at low copy number; rop
