[The description below was written by a language model from this plasmid's Addgene catalogue record and pLannotate feature annotations shown in this document.]
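Description:
pAK012 is a small (about 2.6 kb) cloning module built on the pUC57-Kan-mini backbone and belongs to a modular cloning toolkit for genome editing in plants. It is maintained in E. coli as a high-copy plasmid through a ColE1/pUC-type origin and is selected with kanamycin via the aph(3')-Ia (KanR) gene. Short fragments annotated as rop and bom are backbone remnants rather than functional elements.

The synthetic insert is described as the "classic" sgRNA backbone for a tRNA-gRNA array, assigned to position 6 of the array. In the feature table, a short fragment of the Streptococcus pyogenes Cas9 guide RNA scaffold is followed by a tRNA. Next comes a lacZα region with CAP binding site, lac promoter, lac operator, a pUC18/19 multiple cloning site and a partial lacZα coding sequence, and then a full-length SpCas9 gRNA scaffold. This layout suggests that the lacZα region is a replaceable placeholder between the tRNA and the scaffold, swapped for a guide spacer with blue/white screening. However, the record does not state the cloning enzymes or the screening scheme.

In tRNA-gRNA arrays, several guide units are joined into one transcript, and the endogenous tRNA-processing machinery cuts at the tRNA boundaries to release individual sgRNAs. This allows multiplexed Cas9 targeting from a single promoter. No plant promoter, terminator or Cas9 gene is annotated here, so pAK012 acts as a position-specific part for assembly with other modules, not as a stand-alone expression vector.
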