Addgene plasmid #128229: pAK012
Purpose: classic sgRNA backbone for tRNA-gRNA array, Position 6
Depositing lab: Vladimir Nekrasov. Depositing organization: Rothamsted Research. Publication: A modular cloning toolkit for genome editing in plants. Hahn F, Korolev A, Sanjurjo Loures L, Nekrasov V. BMC Plant Biol. 2020 Apr 23;20(1):179. doi: 10.1186/s12870-020-02388-2. PubMed 32326901.
Backbone
  Vector backbone: pUC57-Kan-mini
  Backbone manufacturer: GenScript
  Vector type: Plant Expression, CRISPR, Synthetic Biology
Growth in bacteria
  Bacterial resistance: Kanamycin, 50 μg/mL
  Growth temperature: 37°C
  Growth strain: DH5alpha
  Copy number: High Copy
Gene/Insert
  Gene/Insert name: classic sgRNA backbone for tRNA-gRNA array, Position 6
  Species: Synthetic
Terms and licenses: Academic/Nonprofit Terms; Industry Terms: Not Available to Industry
How to cite: pAK012 was a gift from Vladimir Nekrasov (Addgene plasmid # 128229 ; http://n2t.net/addgene:128229 ; RRID:Addgene_128229)
